>Addgene plasmid #128887 | pMV23 | addgene full sequence | sequence record 272428 | Addgene NGS Result
CGCCTCTCCCCGCGCGTTGGCCGATTCATTAATGCAGCTGGCACGACAGGTTTCCCGACTGGAAAGCGGG
CAGTGAGCGCAACGCAATTAATGTGAGTTAGCTCACTCATTAGGCACCCCAGGCTTTACACTTTATGCTT
CCGGCTCGTATGTTGTGTGGAATTGTGAGCGGATAACAATTTCACACAGGAAACAGCTATGACCATGATT
ACGCCAAGCTTGCATGCAGGCCTCTGCAGTCGACGGGCCCGGTCTCTCCTGTGAATTCTCATGCGCGAGA
CCGGGATCCGATATCTAGATGCATTCGCGAGGTACCGAGCTCGAATTCACTGGCCGTCGTTTTACAACGT
CGTGACTGGGAAAACCCTGGCGTTACCCAACTTAATCGCCTTGCAGCACATCCCCCTTTCGCCAGCTGGC
GTAATAGCGAAGAGGCCCGCACCGATCGCCCTTCCCAACAGTTGCGCAGCCTGAATGGCGAATGGCGCCT
GATGCGGTATTTTCTCCTTACGCATCTGTGCGGTATTTCACACCGCATATGGTGCACTCTCAGTACAATC
TGCTCTGATGCCGCATAGTTAAGCCAGCCCCGACACCCGCCAACACCCGCTGACGCGCCCTGACGGGCTT
GTCTGCTCCCGGCATCCGCTTACAGACAAGCTGTGACCGTCTCCGGGAGCTGCATGTGTCAGAGGTTTTC
ACCGTCATCACCGAAACGCGCGAGACGAAAGGGCCTCGTGATACGCCTATTTTTATAGGTTAATGTCATG
ATAATAATGGTTTCTTAGACGTCAGGTGGCACTTTTCGGGGAAATGTGCGCGGAACCCCTATTTGTTTAT
TTTTCTAAATACATTCAAATATGTATCCGCTCATGAGACAATAACCCTGATAAATGCTTCAATAATATTG
AAAAAGGAAGAGTATGAGTATTCAACATTTCCGTGTCGCCCTTATTCCCTTTTTTGCGGCATTTTGCCTT
CCTGTTTTTGCTCACCCAGAAACGCTGGTGAAAGTAAAAGATGCTGAAGATCAGTTGGGTGCACGAGTGG
GTTACATCGAACTGGATCTCAACAGCGGTAAGATCCTTGAGAGTTTTCGCCCCGAAGAACGTTTTCCAAT
GATGAGCACTTTTAAAGTTCTGCTATGTGGCGCGGTATTATCCCGTATTGACGCCGGGCAAGAGCAACTC
GGTCGCCGCATACACTATTCTCAGAATGACTTGGTTGAGTACTCACCAGTCACAGAAAAGCATCTTACGG
ATGGCATGACAGTAAGAGAATTATGCAGTGCTGCCATAACCATGAGTGATAACACTGCGGCCAACTTACT
TCTGACAACGATCGGAGGACCGAAGGAGCTAACCGCTTTTTTGCACAACATGGGGGATCATGTAACTCGC
CTTGATCGTTGGGAACCGGAGCTGAATGAAGCCATACCAAACGACGAGCGTGACACCACGATGCCTGTAG
CAATGGCAACAACGTTGCGCAAACTATTAACTGGCGAACTACTTACTCTAGCTTCCCGGCAACAATTAAT
AGACTGGATGGAGGCGGATAAAGTTGCAGGACCACTTCTGCGCTCGGCCCTTCCGGCTGGCTGGTTTATT
GCTGATAAATCTGGAGCCGGTGAGCGTGGATCTCGCGGTATCATTGCAGCACTGGGGCCAGATGGTAAGC
CCTCCCGTATCGTAGTTATCTACACGACGGGGAGTCAGGCAACTATGGATGAACGAAATAGACAGATCGC
TGAGATAGGTGCCTCACTGATTAAGCATTGGTAACTGTCAGACCAAGTTTACTCATATATACTTTAGATT
GATTTAAAACTTCATTTTTAATTTAAAAGGATCTAGGTGAAGATCCTTTTTGATAATCTCATGACCAAAA
TCCCTTAACGTGAGTTTTCGTTCCACTGAGCGTCAGACCCCGTAGAAAAGATCAAAGGATCTTCTTGAGA
TCCTTTTTTTCTGCGCGTAATCTGCTGCTTGCAAACAAAAAAACCACCGCTACCAGCGGTGGTTTGTTTG
CCGGATCAAGAGCTACCAACTCTTTTTCCGAAGGTAACTGGCTTCAGCAGAGCGCAGATACCAAATACTG
TTCTTCTAGTGTAGCCGTAGTTAGGCCACCACTTCAAGAACTCTGTAGCACCGCCTACATACCTCGCTCT
GCTAATCCTGTTACCAGTGGCTGCTGCCAGTGGCGATAAGTCGTGTCTTACCGGGTTGGACTCAAGACGA
TAGTTACCGGATAAGGCGCAGCGGTCGGGCTGAACGGGGGGTTCGTGCACACAGCCCAGCTTGGAGCGAA
CGACCTACACCGAACTGAGATACCTACAGCGTGAGCTATGAGAAAGCGCCACGCTTCCCGAAGGGAGAAA
GGCGGACAGGTATCCGGTAAGCGGCAGGGTCGGAACAGGAGAGCGCACGAGGGAGCTTCCAGGGGGAAAC
GCCTGGTATCTTTATAGTCCTGTCGGGTTTCGCCACCTCTGACTTGAGCGTCGATTTTTGTGATGCTCGT
CAGGGGGGCGGAGCCTATGGAAAAACGCCAGCAACGCGGCCTTTTTACGGTTCCTGGCCTTTTGCTGGCC
TTTTGCTCACATGTTCTTTCCTGCGTTATCCCCTGATTCTGTGGATAACCGTATTACCGCCTTTGAGTGA
GCTGATACCGCTCGCCGCAGCCGAACGACCGAGCGCAGCGAGTCAGTGAGCGAGGAAGCGGAAGAGCGCC
CAATACGCAAAC
Features (pLannotate 1.2.2; 10 found; start..end, strand, type, name):
     89..110     +  protein_bind   CAP binding site: CAP binding activates transcription in the presence of cAMP. E. coli catabolite activator protein
    125..155     +  promoter       lac promoter: promoter for the E. coli lac operon
    163..179     +  protein_bind   lac operator: The lac repressor binds to the lac operator to inhibit transcription in E. coli. This inhibition can be relieved by adding lactose or isopropyl-β-D-thiogalactopyranoside (IPTG). lac repressor encoded by lacI
    325..482     +  CDS            lacZα (fragment): LacZα fragment of β-galactosidase; lacZ fragment
    488..587     -  misc_feature   bom (fragment): basis of mobility region from pBR322
    689..724     -  CDS            rop (fragment): Rop protein, which maintains plasmids at low copy number; rop
    819..923     +  promoter       AmpR promoter: bla
    924..1784    +  CDS            AmpR: β-lactamase; bla; confers resistance to ampicillin, carbenicillin, and related antibiotics
   1955..2543    +  rep_origin     ori: high-copy-number ColE1/pMB1/pBR322/pUC origin of replication
   2726..76      +  CDS            lacI (fragment) (across the origin): lac repressor; lacI; The lac repressor binds to the lac operator to inhibit transcription in E. coli. This inhibition can be relieved by adding lactose or isopropyl-β-D-thiogalactopyranoside (IPTG).
