[The description below was written by a language model from this plasmid's Addgene catalogue record and pLannotate feature annotations shown in this document.]
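Description:
pMV23 is a small donor ("module") plasmid from the COSPLAY toolbox, a modular cloning system for combinatorial assembly of yeast expression plasmids. It is built on pUC57BsaI, a pUC57-derived cloning backbone, and at about 2.7 kb it consists almost entirely of bacterial maintenance elements. The feature table shows a high-copy ColE1/pUC-type origin of replication and an ampicillin resistance gene (β-lactamase) with its own promoter, which provide propagation and selection in E. coli. It also shows the usual pUC remnants: CAP binding site, lac promoter and operator, a lacZα fragment, and short leftover fragments of lacI, rop and the pBR322 bom region. No yeast origin, yeast marker, or yeast promoter is annotated, so the plasmid on its own is a part carrier rather than a functional yeast vector, despite being catalogued under yeast expression and synthetic biology.

The payload is a 17 bp insert designated STOP, introduced into the backbone by MEGAWHOP whole-plasmid mutagenesis. It comprises a stop codon flanked by two defined four-base junction sequences. It is too short to be picked up by the automated annotation, so it does not appear in the feature table. The record assigns it to "position 4" of the assembly scheme. The backbone name and the short flanking junctions suggest release by a type IIS enzyme such as BsaI for ordered, Golden Gate-style ligation with neighbouring modules, although the record does not spell out the mechanism. In practice, the module would be chosen to fill position 4 when an open reading frame assembled from upstream modules needs to be terminated, presumably in place of a module carrying additional coding sequence such as a tag. The record does not describe what the alternative position 4 modules are.
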