Addgene plasmid #128887: pMV23
Purpose: Position 4 module- STOP (stop codon)
Depositing lab: Gilles Charvin. Depositing organization: Institut de Genetique et de Biologie Moleculaire et Cellulaire (IGBMC). Publication: COSPLAY: An expandable toolbox for combinatorial and swift generation of expression plasmids in yeast. Goulev Y, Matifas A, Heyer V, Reina-San-Martin B, Charvin G. PLoS One. 2019 Aug 28;14(8):e0220694. doi: 10.1371/journal.pone.0220694. eCollection 2019. PubMed 31461461.
Backbone
  Vector backbone: pUC57BsaI
  Backbone size w/o insert (bp): 2724
  Total vector size (bp): 2741
  Modifications to backbone: Insertion of CGCA-STOP-CAGG by MEGAWHOP
  Vector type: Yeast Expression, Synthetic Biology
Growth in bacteria
  Bacterial resistance: Ampicillin, 100 μg/mL
  Growth temperature: 37°C
  Growth strain: DH5alpha
  Copy number: Unknown
Gene/Insert
  Gene/Insert name: STOP (alt name: codon stop)
  Species: S. cerevisiae (budding yeast)
  Insert size (bp): 17
Terms and licenses: Academic/Nonprofit Terms; Industry Terms: Not Available to Industry
Depositor comments: Please visit https://www.biorxiv.org/content/10.1101/630277v1 for BioRxiv preprint.
How to cite: pMV23 was a gift from Gilles Charvin (Addgene plasmid # 128887 ; http://n2t.net/addgene:128887 ; RRID:Addgene_128887)
